>Addgene plasmid #56547 | mAmetrine-LaminB1-10 | depositor partial sequence | sequence record 87436 | insert sequence
ACGTCAGATCCGCTAGCGCTACCGGTCGCCACCATGGTGAGCAAGGGCGAGGAGCTGTTCACCGGGGTGG
TGCCCATCCTGGTCGAGCTGGACGGCGACGTAAACGGCCACAAGTTCAGCGTGCGCGGCGAGGGCGAGGG
CGATGCCACCAACGGCAAGCTGACCCTGAAGTTCATCTGCACCTCCGGCAAGCTGCCCGTGCCCTGGCCC
ACCCTCGTGACCACCCTGTCTTACGGCGTGCAGTGCTTCGCCCGCTACCCCGACCACATGAAGCAGCACG
ACTTCTTCAAGTCCGCCATGCCCGAAGGCTACGTCCAGGAGCGCACCATCTCCTTCAAGGACGACGGCAG
CTACAGGACCCGCGCCGAGGTGAAGTTCGAGGGCGACACCCTGGTGAACCGCATCGAGCTGAAGGGCATC
GACTTCAAGGAGGACGGCAACATCCTGGGGCACAAGCTGGAGTACAACATGAACGTGTGGGACGCGTATA
TCACGGCCGACAAGCAGAAGAACGGCATCAAAGCGAACTTCAAGATCGAGCACAACGTCGAGGACGGCGG
CGTGCAGCTCGCCGACGCGTACCAGCAGAACACCCCCATCGGCGACGGCTCCGTGCTGCTGCCTGACAAC
CACTACCTGAGCTTCCAGAGCAAGCTGTTCAAAGACCCCAACGAGCAGCGCGATCACATGGTCCTGCTGG
AGTTCGTTACCGCCGCCGGGATCACTCCCGGCATGGACGAGCTGTACAAGTCCGGACTCAGATCTCGAGC
TCAAGCTTCGATGGCGACTGCGACCCCCGTGCCGCCGCGGATGGGCAGCCGCGCTGGCGGCCCCACCACG
CCGCTGAGCCCCACGCGCCTGTCGCGGCTCCAGGAGAAGGAGGAGCTGCGCGAGCTCAATGACCGGCTGG
CGGTGTACATCGACAAGGTGCGCAGCCTGGAGACGGAGAACAGCGCGCTGCAGCTGCAGGTGACGGAGCG
CGAGGAGGTGCGCGGCCGTGAGCTCACCGGCCTCAAGGCGCTCTACGAGACCGAGCTGGCCGACGCGCGA
CGCGCGCTCGACGACACGGCCCGCGAGCGCGCCAAGCTGCAGATCGAGCTGGGCAAGTGCAAGGCGGAAC
ACGACCAGCTGCTCCTCAACTATGCTAAGAAGGAATCTGATCTTAATGGCGCCCAGATCAAGCTTCGAGA
ATATGAAGCAGCACTCAATTCGAAAGATGCAGCTCTTGCTACTGCACTTGGTGACAAAAAAAGTTTAGAG
GGAGATTTGGAGGATCTGAAGGATCAGATTGCCCAGTTGGAAGCCTCCTTAGCTGCAGCCAAAAAACAGT
TAGCAGATGAAACTTTACTTAAAGTAGATTTGGAGAATCGTTGTCAGAGCCTTACTGAGGACTTGGAGTT
TCGCAAAAGCATGTATGAAGAGGAGATTAACGAGACCAGAAGGAAGCATGAAACGCGCTTGGTAGAGGTG
GATTCTGGGCGTCAAATTGAGTATGAGTACAAGCTGGCGCAAGCCCTTCATGAGATGAGAGAGCAACATG
ATGCCCAAGTGAGGCTGTATAAGGAGGAGCTGGAGCAGACTTACCATGCCAAACTTGAGAATGCCAGACT
GTCATCAGAGATGAATACTTCTACTGTCAACAGTGCCAGGGAAGAACTGATGGAAAGCCGCATGAGAATT
GAGAGCCTTTCATCCCAGCTTTCTAATCTACAGAAAGAGTCTAGAGCATGTTTGGAAAGGATTCAAGAAT
TAGAGGACTTGCTTGCTAAAGAAAAAGACAACTCTCGTCGCATGCTGACAGACAAAGAGAGAGAGATGGC
GGAAATAAGGGATCAAATGCAGCAACAGCTGAATGACTATGAACAGCTTCTTGATGTAAAGTTAGCCCTG
GACATGGAAATCAGTGCTTACAGGAAACTCTTAGAAGGCGAAGAAGAGAGGTTGAAGCTGTCTCCAAGCC
CTTCTTCCCGTGTGACAGTATCCCGAGCATCCTCAAGTCGTAGTGTACGTACAACTAGAGGAAAGCGGAA
GAGGGTTGATGTGGAAGAATCAGAGGCGAGTAGTAGTGTTAGCATCTCTCATTCCGCCTCAGCCACTGGA
AATGTTTGCATCGAAGAAATTGATGTTGATGGGAAATTTATCCGCTTGAAGAACACTTCTGAACAGGATC
AACCAATGGGAGGCTGGGAGATGATCAGAAAAATTGGAGACACATCAGTCAGTTATAAATATACCTCAAG
ATATGTGCTGAAGGCAGGCCAGACTGTTACAATTTGGGCTGCAAACGCTGGTGTCACAGCCAGCCCCCCA
ACTGACCTCATCTGGAAGAACCAGAACTCGTGGGGCACTGGCGAAGATGTGAAGGTTATATTGAAAAATT
CTCAGGGAGAGGAGGTTGCTCAAAGAAGTACAGTCTTTAAAACAACCATACCTGAAGAAGAGGAGGAGGA
GGAAGAAGCAGCTGGAGTGGTTGTTGAGGAAGAACTTTTCCACCAGCAGGGAACCCCAAGAGCATCCAAT
AGAAGCTGTGCAATTATGTAGGGATCCACCGGATCT
