>Addgene plasmid #56547 | mAmetrine-LaminB1-10 | addgene partial sequence | sequence record 158948 | mCherry-F2 5'-tggcatggacgagctgtac-3'
CTTCGATGGCGACTGCGACCCCCGTGCCGCCGCGGATGGGCAGCCGCGCTGGCGGCCCCACCACGCCGCT
GAGCCCCACGCGCCTGTCGCGGCTCCAGGAGAAGGAGGAGCTGCGCGAGCTCAATGACCGGCTGGCGGTG
TACATCGACAAGGTGCGCAGCCTGGAGACGGAGAACAGCGCGCTGCAGCTGCAGGTGACGGAGCGCGAGG
AGGTGCGCGGCCGTGAGCTCACCGGCCTCAAGGCGCTCTACGAGACCGAGCTGGCCGACGCGCGACGCGC
GCTCGACGACACGGCCCGCGAGCGCGCCAAGCTGCAGATCGAGCTGGGCAAGTGCAAGGCGGAACACGAC
CAGCTGCTCCTCAACTATGCTAAGAAGGAATCTGATCTTAATGGCGCCCAGATCAAGCTTCGAGAATATG
AAGCAGCACTCAATTCGAAAGATGCAGCTCTTGCTACTGCACTTGGTGACAAAAAAAGTTTAGAGGGAGA
TTTGGAGGATCTGAAGGATCAGATTGCCCAGTTGGAAGCCTCCTTAGCTGCAGCCAAAAAACAGTTAGCA
GATGAAACTTTACTTAAAGTAGATTTGGAGAATCGTTGTCAGAGCCTTACTGAGGACTTGGAGTTTCGCA
AAAGCATGTATGAAGAGGAGATTAACGAGACCAGAAGGAAGCATGAAACGCGCTTGGTAGAGGTGGATTC
TGGGCGTCAAATTGAGTATGAGTACAAGCTGGCGCAAGCCCTTCATGAGATGAGAGAGCAACATGATGCC
