[The description below was written by a language model from this plasmid's Addgene catalogue record.]
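Description:
mAmetrine-LaminB1-10 is a mammalian expression plasmid that produces human lamin B1 (LMNB1) fused to the fluorescent protein mAmetrine, serving as a marker of the nuclear envelope. It is built on an mAmetrine backbone of about 4.75 kb without the insert. The plasmid is maintained at high copy in E. coli under kanamycin selection, and it carries a neomycin resistance marker so that transfected mammalian cells can be selected with G418, which allows stable lines to be derived as well as transient expression. The record does not list the origin of replication or give a feature map, so the detailed layout of the backbone cannot be confirmed here.

Expression of the fusion is driven by the CMV promoter, a strong constitutive promoter in most mammalian cell types. The listed 3′ sequencing primer implies that an SV40 polyadenylation signal lies downstream of the coding region. The name suggests that mAmetrine sits at the N-terminus of lamin B1 and that "10" refers to a linker length, but neither the orientation nor the linker is explicitly stated in the record, and the cloning method is given as unknown. Lamin B1 is an intermediate filament protein of the nuclear lamina lining the inner nuclear membrane, so the fusion outlines the nuclear periphery. mAmetrine is recorded with excitation at 406 nm and emission at 526 nm, an unusually large separation that lets it be excited with violet light and detected in the yellow-green range. The construct is typically used for fluorescence imaging of nuclear envelope structure and dynamics in live or fixed cells.
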