Addgene plasmid #56547: mAmetrine-LaminB1-10
Purpose: Localization: Nuclear Envelope, Excitation: 406, Emission: 526
Depositing lab: Michael Davidson. Depositing organization: Florida State University, Tallahassee.
Backbone
  Vector backbone: mAmetrine
  Backbone size w/o insert (bp): 4750
  Vector type: Mammalian Expression
  Selectable markers: Neomycin (select with G418)
Growth in bacteria
  Bacterial resistance: Kanamycin, 50 μg/mL
  Growth temperature: 37°C
  Growth strain: DH5alpha
  Copy number: High Copy
Gene/Insert
  Gene/Insert name: LaminB1 (alt name: NM_005573.2)
  Species: H. sapiens (human)
  Entrez Gene: LMNB1 (a.k.a. ADLD, LMN, LMN2, LMNB, MCPH26)
  Promoter: CMV
  Tag / fusion protein: mAmetrine
  Cloning method: Unknown
  Sequencing primers: 5′ CMV-F; 3′ SV40pA-R
Terms and licenses: Academic/Nonprofit Terms; Industry Terms
Depositor comments: . Excitation = 406; Emission = 526
How to cite: mAmetrine-LaminB1-10 was a gift from Michael Davidson (Addgene plasmid # 56547 ; http://n2t.net/addgene:56547 ; RRID:Addgene_56547)
